Addgene plasmid #144222: TFORF2723
Purpose: Lentiviral vector for overexpressing transcription factor ORFs with unique 24-bp barcodes. Barcodes facilitate identification of transcription factors in pooled screens.
Depositing lab: Feng Zhang. Depositing organization: Broad Institute. Publication: A transcription factor atlas of directed differentiation. Joung J, Ma S, Tay T, Geiger-Schuller KR, Kirchgatterer PC, Verdine VK, Guo B, Arias-Garcia MA, Allen WE, Singh A, Kuksenko O, Abudayyeh OO, Gootenberg JS, Fu Z, Macrae RK, Buenrostro JD, Regev A, Zhang F. Cell. 2023 Jan 5;186(1):209-229.e26. doi: 10.1016/j.cell.2022.11.026. PubMed 36608654.
Backbone
  Vector backbone: pLX_TRC317
  Backbone manufacturer: Broad Institute Genetic Perturbation Platform
  Backbone size w/o insert (bp): 8264
  Vector type: Mammalian Expression, Lentiviral
  Selectable markers: Puromycin
Growth in bacteria
  Bacterial resistance: Ampicillin, 100 μg/mL
  Growth temperature: 37°C
  Growth strain: NEB Stable
  Copy number: High Copy
Gene/Insert
  Gene/Insert name: ZNF76
  Species: H. sapiens (human)
  Insert size (bp): 1649
  Entrez Gene: ZNF76 (a.k.a. D6S229E, ZNF523, Zfp523)
  Promoter: EF1a
  Cloning method: Unknown
  Sequencing primers: 5′ GGGTGGAGACTGAAGTTAGGCCAG; 3′ CACATAGCGTAAAAGGAGCAACATAG
Terms and licenses: Academic/Nonprofit Terms; Industry Terms: Not Available to Industry
Depositor comments: XM_017011256,NM_001292032,ENST00000339411 . The transcription factor ORF portion of this plasmid was synthesized by Genewiz. Please test multiple small colonies in case of plasmid recombination. To make this collection available in a timely manner, a portion of this collection was not fully sequenced by Addgene. If an Addgene verified full plasmid sequence is not available, please contact us prior to placing an order to request the full sequence.
How to cite: TFORF2723 was a gift from Feng Zhang (Addgene plasmid # 144222 ; http://n2t.net/addgene:144222 ; RRID:Addgene_144222)
