[The description below was written by a language model from this plasmid's Addgene catalogue record and pLannotate feature annotations shown in this document.]
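Description:
TFORF2723 is a lentiviral mammalian expression plasmid built on the pLX_TRC317 backbone and carrying the human zinc-finger transcription factor ZNF76 as its open reading frame. It belongs to a large barcoded transcription factor ORF collection in which each construct has a unique 24-bp barcode, so that the factor delivered to a cell can be identified by sequencing in pooled overexpression screens, such as those for directed differentiation. In bacteria the plasmid is maintained at high copy through a ColE1/pUC-type origin and selected with ampicillin via the bla gene. An f1 origin and remnants of a lac/T3/T7 cloning region are also present in the backbone.

The viral portion follows a third-generation, self-inactivating layout. An RSV promoter drives a truncated HIV-1 5' LTR, followed by the Ψ packaging signal with a partial gag sequence, the Rev response element for Rev-dependent nuclear export of the genomic RNA, and a cPPT/CTS element. The ΔU3 3' LTR followed by an SV40 polyadenylation signal closes the transfer cassette. Two expression units sit between the LTRs. An SV40 early promoter drives puromycin N-acetyltransferase for selection of transduced cells, and a full-length EF-1α promoter drives the ZNF76 coding sequence, with a WPRE downstream to enhance transcript stability and expression. The barcode is not annotated as a feature. A short U6 promoter fragment is called between the ORF and the WPRE, but the record does not say what it is for. The depositor notes that the ORF was synthesized commercially and that the plasmid may recombine during propagation, as can happen with repeat-containing lentiviral vectors.
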