Features (pLannotate 1.2.2; 31 found; start..end, strand, type, name):
      5..231     +  promoter       RSV promoter: Rous sarcoma virus enhancer/promoter
    232..412     +  LTR            5' LTR (truncated): truncated 5' long terminal repeat (LTR) from HIV-1
    459..584     +  misc_feature   HIV-1 Ψ: packaging signal of human immunodeficiency virus type 1
    568..931     +  CDS            HIV-1 gag (fragment): gag protein from human immunodeficiency virus 1; gag
   1077..1310    +  misc_feature   RRE: The Rev response element (RRE) of HIV-1 allows for Rev-dependent mRNA export from the nucleus to the cytoplasm.
   1687..1713    +  CDS            Rev (fragment): human immunodeficiency virus 1 (HIV-1) Rev protein; rev; enhances nuclear export of unspliced and incompletely spliced viral mRNAs
   1720..1743    +  promoter       SV40 promoter (fragment): SV40 early promoter
   1744..1815    +  promoter       SV40 promoter (fragment): SV40 enhancer and early promoter
   1839..1974    +  rep_origin     SV40 ori: SV40 origin of replication
   2020..2616    +  CDS            PuroR (fragment): puromycin N-acetyltransferase; pac from Streptomyces; confers resistance to puromycin
   2665..2782    +  misc_feature   cPPT/CTS: central polypurine tract and central termination sequence of HIV-1
   2847..2913    +  CDS            small t antigen (fragment): SV40 (simian virus 40) small t antigen
   2920..4098    +  promoter       EF-1α promoter: strong constitutive promoter for human elongation factor EF-1α
   4115..5659    +  CDS            ZNF76 (fragment): ZNF76_HUMAN - Also known as D6S229E, ZNF523. Experimental evidence at protein level: Swiss-Prot protein existence level 1. May be involved in transcriptional regulation. From Homo sapiens (Human).
   5675..5728    +  promoter       U6 promoter (fragment): RNA polymerase III promoter for human U6 snRNA
   5770..6358    +  misc_feature   WPRE: woodchuck hepatitis virus posttranscriptional regulatory element
   6409..6428    +  misc_feature   cPPT/CTS (fragment): central polypurine tract and central termination sequence of HIV-1
   6430..6663    +  LTR            3' LTR (ΔU3): self-inactivating 3' long terminal repeat (LTR) from HIV-1
   6741..6862    +  polyA_signal   SV40 poly(A) signal: SV40 polyadenylation signal
   6902..7037    +  rep_origin     SV40 ori: SV40 origin of replication
   7058..7076    -  promoter       T7 promoter: promoter for bacteriophage T7 RNA polymerase
   7084..7239    +  CDS            lacZα (fragment): LacZα fragment of β-galactosidase; lacZ fragment
   7244..7672    +  rep_origin     f1 ori (sequence partly withheld): f1 bacteriophage origin of replication; arrow indicates direction of (+) strand synthesis
   7725..7829    +  promoter       AmpR promoter: bla
   7830..8690    +  CDS            AmpR: β-lactamase; bla; confers resistance to ampicillin, carbenicillin, and related antibiotics
   8861..9449    +  rep_origin     ori: high-copy-number ColE1/pMB1/pBR322/pUC origin of replication
   9632..9724    +  CDS            lacI (fragment): lac repressor; lacI; The lac repressor binds to the lac operator to inhibit transcription in E. coli. This inhibition can be relieved by adding lactose or isopropyl-β-D-thiogalactopyranoside (IPTG).
   9737..9758    +  protein_bind   CAP binding site: CAP binding activates transcription in the presence of cAMP. E. coli catabolite activator protein
   9773..9803    +  promoter       lac promoter: promoter for the E. coli lac operon
   9811..9827    +  protein_bind   lac operator: The lac repressor binds to the lac operator to inhibit transcription in E. coli. This inhibition can be relieved by adding lactose or isopropyl-β-D-thiogalactopyranoside (IPTG). lac repressor encoded by lacI
   9872..9890    +  promoter       T3 promoter: promoter for bacteriophage T3 RNA polymerase
>Addgene plasmid #144222 | TFORF2723 | addgene full sequence | sequence record 404113 | Addgene NGS Result
TTAATGTAGTCTTATGCAATACTCTTGTAGTCTTGCAACATGGTAACGATGAGTTAGCAACATGCCTTAC
AAGGAGAGAAAAAGCACCGTGCATGCCGATTGGTGGAAGTAAGGTGGTACGATCGTGCCTTATTAGGAAG
GCAACAGACGGGTCTGACATGGATTGGACGAACCACTGAATTGCCGCATTGCAGAGATATTGTATTTAAG
TGCCTAGCTCGATACATAAACGGGTCTCTCTGGTTAGACCAGATCTGAGCCTGGGAGCTCTCTGGCTAAC
TAGGGAACCCACTGCTTAAGCCTCAATAAAGCTTGCCTTGAGTGCTTCAAGTAGTGTGTGCCCGTCTGTT
GTGTGACTCTGGTAACTAGAGATCCCTCAGACCCTTTTAGTCAGTGTGGAAAATCTCTAGCAGTGGCGCC
CGAACAGGGACTTGAAAGCGAAAGGGAAACCAGAGGAGCTCTCTCGACGCAGGACTCGGCTTGCTGAAGC
GCGCACGGCAAGAGGCGAGGGGCGGCGACTGGTGAGTACGCCAAAAATTTTGACTAGCGGAGGCTAGAAG
GAGAGAGATGGGTGCGAGAGCGTCAGTATTAAGCGGGGGAGAATTAGATCGCGATGGGAAAAAATTCGGT
TAAGGCCAGGGGGAAAGAAAAAATATAAATTAAAACATATAGTATGGGCAAGCAGGGAGCTAGAACGATT
CGCAGTTAATCCTGGCCTGTTAGAAACATCAGAAGGCTGTAGACAAATACTGGGACAGCTACAACCATCC
CTTCAGACAGGATCAGAAGAACTTAGATCATTATATAATACAGTAGCAACCCTCTATTGTGTGCATCAAA
GGATAGAGATAAAAGACACCAAGGAAGCTTTAGACAAGATAGAGGAAGAGCAAAACAAAAGTAAGACCAC
CGCACAGCAAGCGGCCGCTGATCTTCAGACCTGGAGGAGGAGATATGAGGGACAATTGGAGAAGTGAATT
ATATAAATATAAAGTAGTAAAAATTGAACCATTAGGAGTAGCACCCACCAAGGCAAAGAGAAGAGTGGTG
CAGAGAGAAAAAAGAGCAGTGGGAATAGGAGCTTTGTTCCTTGGGTTCTTGGGAGCAGCAGGAAGCACTA
TGGGCGCAGCGTCAATGACGCTGACGGTACAGGCCAGACAATTATTGTCTGGTATAGTGCAGCAGCAGAA
CAATTTGCTGAGGGCTATTGAGGCGCAACAGCATCTGTTGCAACTCACAGTCTGGGGCATCAAGCAGCTC
CAGGCAAGAATCCTGGCTGTGGAAAGATACCTAAAGGATCAACAGCTCCTGGGGATTTGGGGTTGCTCTG
GAAAACTCATTTGCACCACTGCTGTGCCTTGGAATGCTAGTTGGAGTAATAAATCTCTGGAACAGATTTG
GAATCACACGACCTGGATGGAGTGGGACAGAGAAATTAACAATTACACAAGCTTAATACACTCCTTAATT
GAAGAATCGCAAAACCAGCAAGAAAAGAATGAACAAGAATTATTGGAATTAGATAAATGGGCAAGTTTGT
GGAATTGGTTTAACATAACAAATTGGCTGTGGTATATAAAATTATTCATAATGATAGTAGGAGGCTTGGT
AGGTTTAAGAATAGTTTTTGCTGTACTTTCTATAGTGAATAGAGTTAGGCAGGGATATTCACCATTATCG
TTTCAGACCCACCTCCCAACCCCGAGGGGACCCATGCATTGCATCTCAATTAGTCAGCAACCAGGTGTGG
AAAGTCCCCAGGCTCCCCAGCAGGCAGAAGTATGCAAAGCATGCGTCTCAATTAGTCAGCAACCATAGTC
CCGCCCCTAACTCCGCCCATCCCGCCCCTAACTCCGCCCAGTTCCGCCCATTCTCCGCCCCATGGCTGAC
TAATTTTTTTTATTTATGCAGAGGCCGAGGCCGCCTCGGCCTCTGAGCTATTCCAGAAGTAGTGAGGAGG
CTTTTTTGGAGGCCTAGGCTTTTGCAAAAAGCTTTCTAGAGGTACCACCGGAGCTTACCATGACCGAGTA
CAAGCCCACGGTGCGCCTCGCCACCCGCGACGACGTCCCCAGGGCCGTACGCACCCTCGCCGCCGCGTTC
GCCGACTACCCCGCCACGCGCCACACCGTCGATCCGGACCGCCACATCGAGCGGGTCACCGAGCTGCAAG
AACTCTTCCTCACGCGCGTCGGGCTCGACATCGGCAAGGTGTGGGTCGCGGACGACGGCGCCGCCGTGGC
GGTCTGGACCACGCCGGAGAGCGTCGAAGCGGGGGCGGTGTTCGCCGAGATCGGCCCGCGCATGGCCGAG
TTGAGCGGTTCCCGGCTGGCCGCGCAGCAACAGATGGAAGGCCTCCTGGCGCCGCACCGGCCCAAGGAGC
CCGCGTGGTTCCTGGCCACCGTCGGCGTCTCGCCCGACCACCAGGGCAAGGGTCTGGGCAGCGCCGTCGT
GCTCCCCGGAGTGGAGGCGGCCGAGCGCGCCGGGGTGCCCGCCTTCCTGGAGACCTCCGCGCCCCGCAAC
CTCCCCTTCTACGAGCGGCTCGGCTTCACCGTCACCGCCGACGTCGAGGTGCCCGAAGGACCGCGCACCT
GGTGCATGACCCGCAAGCCCGGTGCCAGTTAACGAATTCTAGATCTTGAGACAAATGGCAGTATTCATCC
ACAATTTTAAAAGAAAAGGGGGGATTGGGGGGTACAGTGCAGGGGAAAGAATAGTAGACATAATAGCAAC
AGACATACAAACTAAAGAATTACAAAAACAAATTACAAAAATTCAAAATTTTCGGGTTTATTACAGGGAC
AGCAGAGATCCACTTTGGCGCCGGCTCGAGGCCTGCAGGTGCAAAGATGGATAAAGTTTTAAACAGAGAG
GAATCTTTGCAGCTAATGGACCTTCTAGGTCTTGAAAGGAGTGGGAATTGGCTCCGGTGCCCGTCAGTGG
GCAGAGCGCACATCGCCCACAGTCCCCGAGAAGTTGGGGGGAGGGGTCGGCAATTGAACCGGTGCCTAGA
GAAGGTGGCGCGGGGTAAACTGGGAAAGTGATGTCGTGTACTGGCTCCGCCTTTTTCCCGAGGGTGGGGG
AGAACCGTATATAAGTGCAGTAGTCGCCGTGAACGTTCTTTTTCGCAACGGGTTTGCCGCCAGAACACAG
GTAAGTGCCGTGTGTGGTTCCCGCGGGCCTGGCCTCTTTACGGGTTATGGCCCTTGCGTGCCTTGAATTA
CTTCCACCTGGCTGCAGTACGTGATTCTTGATCCCGAGCTTCGGGTTGGAAGTGGGTGGGAGAGTTCGAG
GCCTTGCGCTTAAGGAGCCCCTTCGCCTCGTGCTTGAGTTGAGGCCTGGCCTGGGCGCTGGGGCCGCCGC
GTGCGAATCTGGTGGCACCTTCGCGCCTGTCTCGCTGCTTTCGATAAGTCTCTAGCCATTTAAAATTTTT
GATGACCTGCTGCGACGCTTTTTTTCTGGCAAGATAGTCTTGTAAATGCGGGCCAAGATCTGCACACTGG
TATTTCGGTTTTTGGGGCCGCGGGCGGCGACGGGGCCCGTGCGTCCCAGCGCACATGTTCGGCGAGGCGG
GGCCTGCGAGCGCGGCCACCGAGAATCGGACGGGGGTAGTCTCAAGCTGGCCGGCCTGCTCTGGTGCCTG
GCCTCGCGCCGCCGTGTATCGCCCCGCCCTGGGCGGCAAGGCTGGCCCGGTCGGCACCAGTTGCGTGAGC
GGAAAGATGGCCGCTTCCCGGCCCTGCTGCAGGGAGCTCAAAATGGAGGACGCGGCGCTCGGGAGAGCGG
GCGGGTGAGTCACCCACACAAAGGAAAAGGGCCTTTCCGTCCTCAGCCGTCGCTTCATGTGACTCCACGG
AGTACCGGGCGCCGTCCAGGCACCTCGATTAGTTCTCGAGCTTTTGGAGTACGTCGTCTTTAGGTTGGGG
GGAGGGGTTTTATGCGATGGAGTTTCCCCACACTGAGTGGGTGGAGACTGAAGTTAGGCCAGCTTGGCAC
TTGATGTAATTCTCCTTGGAATTTGCCCTTTTTGAGTTTGGATCTTGGTTCATTCTCAAGCCTCAGACAG
TGGTTCAAAGTTTTTTTCTTCCATTTCAGGTGTCGTGAGGCTAGCACCGCCACCATGGAGAGCTTGGGGC
TGCACACGGTGACCCTTAGTGATGGGACAACAGCCTACGTCCAGCAAGCTGTCAAAGGAGAGAAGCTTCT
TGAAGGGCAGGTGATCCAGCTCGAGGATGGGACCACCGCATACATTCACCAGGTGACGGTACAGAAAGAA
GCTCTCTCCTTTGAGGATGGTCAGCCTGTGCAGCTGGAAGATGGCAGCATGGCTTACATACACCGCACAC
CCAGAGAAGGCTATGACCCCAGCACCCTGGAAGCCGTCCAACTGGAAGATGGCTCCACTGCCTACATTCA
CCACCCTGTGGCTGTGCCATCGGAGAGCACCATCCTGGCCGTACAGACAGAGGTGGGCTTGGAGGACCTG
GCAGCAGAGGATGATGAGGGCTTCAGTGCAGACGCAGTGGTGGCCCTGGAGCAGTATGCCAGCAAGGTTC
TTCATGACAGCCAGATTCCCCGTAATGGAAAAGGGCAGCAAGTTGGAGACAGAGCATTCCGCTGTGGCTA
CAAGGGCTGTGGGCGTCTCTACACCACCGCTCATCACTTAAAGGTGCATGAACGAGCTCATACAGGTGAC
CGTCCATACAGATGTGACTTCCCCAGCTGTGGAAAGGCCTTTGCCACAGGCTATGGACTGAAGAGCCACG
TTCGTACCCACACTGGTGAGAAACCATACAAGTGCCCAGAGGAGCTGTGCAGCAAGGCCTTCAAGACCTC
AGGAGACCTGCAGAAGCATGTCCGTACCCACACTGGTGAACGCCCGTTCCAGTGCCCTTTTGAGGGCTGT
GGCCGCTCCTTCACCACATCTAACATCCGCAAGGTACATGTGCGCACCCACACAGGCGAGAGGCCCTACA
CCTGCCCGGAGCCCCACTGTGGCCGCGGCTTCACCAGCGCCACCAACTATAAGAATCACGTGCGCATCCA
CACAGGGGAGAAGCCATACGTTTGCACGGTGCCAGGCTGCGGGAAACGCTTCACCGAGTACTCGAGCTTG
TATAAGCACCACGTGGTGCACACACACTGCAAGCCCTACACCTGCAGCACCTGCGGCAAGACCTACCGGC
AGACCTCCACCTTGGCCATGCACAAGCGCAGTGCCCACGGCGAGCTGGAGGCCACGGAGGAGAGCGAGCA
GGCCCTCTATGAGCAGCAGCAACTTGAGGCCGCCTCTGCAGCCGAGGAGAGTCCGCCACCCAAACGACCC
CGGATAGCTTACCTTTCGGAGGTGAAGGAAGAGAGAGATGACATCCCAGCCCAGGTGGCGATGGTGACTG
AAGAAGATGGGGCCCCCCAGGTGGCTCTGATCACTCAGGATGGTGCCCAGCAGGTCACAATCATTACCTC
TGGGGCTGTGGTGGCTGAGGACTCAAGTGTAGCATCTCTTCGTCATCAACAGGTGGCACTGTTGGCCACA
GCCAACGGAACGCACATTGCAGTGCAGCTGGAGGAACAGCAGACCTTAGAGGAGGCCATCAATGTGGCCA
CTGCGGCCATGCAGCAAGGGGCTGTGACCCTGGAGACAACAGTGTCGGAGAGTGGCTGCTAGTAATGAAC
TAGTCCGTAACTTGAAAGTATTTCGATTTCTTGGCTTTATATATCTTGTGGAAAGGACGACTTCACCACC
TTTCCCGGATTCAAACGCGTTAAGTCGACAATCAACCTCTGGATTACAAAATTTGTGAAAGATTGACTGG
TATTCTTAACTATGTTGCTCCTTTTACGCTATGTGGATACGCTGCTTTAATGCCTTTGTATCATGCTATT
GCTTCCCGTATGGCTTTCATTTTCTCCTCCTTGTATAAATCCTGGTTGCTGTCTCTTTATGAGGAGTTGT
GGCCCGTTGTCAGGCAACGTGGCGTGGTGTGCACTGTGTTTGCTGACGCAACCCCCACTGGTTGGGGCAT
TGCCACCACCTGTCAGCTCCTTTCCGGGACTTTCGCTTTCCCCCTCCCTATTGCCACGGCGGAACTCATC
GCCGCCTGCCTTGCCCGCTGCTGGACAGGGGCTCGGCTGTTGGGCACTGACAATTCCGTGGTGTTGTCGG
GGAAATCATCGTCCTTTCCTTGGCTGCTCGCCTGTGTTGCCACCTGGATTCTGCGCGGGACGTCCTTCTG
CTACGTCCCTTCGGCCCTCAATCCAGCGGACCTTCCTTCCCGCGGCCTGCTGCCGGCTCTGCGGCCTCTT
CCGCGTCTTCGCCTTCGCCCTCAGACGAGTCGGATCTCCCTTTGGGCCGCCTCCCCGCGTCGACTTTAAG
ACCAATGACTTACAAGGCAGCTGTAGATCTTAGCCACTTTTTAAAAGAAAAGGGGGGACTGGAAGGGCTA
ATTCACTCCCAACGAAGACAAGATCTGCTTTTTGCTTGTACTGGGTCTCTCTGGTTAGACCAGATCTGAG
CCTGGGAGCTCTCTGGCTAACTAGGGAACCCACTGCTTAAGCCTCAATAAAGCTTGCCTTGAGTGCTTCA
AGTAGTGTGTGCCCGTCTGTTGTGTGACTCTGGTAACTAGAGATCCCTCAGACCCTTTTAGTCAGTGTGG
AAAATCTCTAGCAGTACGTATAGTAGTTCATGTCATCTTATTATTCAGTATTTATAACTTGCAAAGAAAT
GAATATCAGAGAGTGAGAGGAACTTGTTTATTGCAGCTTATAATGGTTACAAATAAAGCAATAGCATCAC
AAATTTCACAAATAAAGCATTTTTTTCACTGCATTCTAGTTGTGGTTTGTCCAAACTCATCAATGTATCT
TATCATGTCTGGCTCTAGCTATCCCGCCCCTAACTCCGCCCATCCCGCCCCTAACTCCGCCCAGTTCCGC
CCATTCTCCGCCCCATGGCTGACTAATTTTTTTTATTTATGCAGAGGCCGAGGCCGCCTCGGCCTCTGAG
CTATTCCAGAAGTAGTGAGGAGGCTTTTTTGGAGGCCTAGGGACGTACCCAATTCGCCCTATAGTGAGTC
GTATTACGCGCGCTCACTGGCCGTCGTTTTACAACGTCGTGACTGGGAAAACCCTGGCGTTACCCAACTT
AATCGCCTTGCAGCACATCCCCCTTTCGCCAGCTGGCGTAATAGCGAAGAGGCCCGCACCGATCGCCCTT
CCCAACAGTTGCGCAGCCTGAATGGCGAATGGG
[124 nt withheld, positions 7244-7367]
C
[91 nt withheld, positions 7369-7459]
A
[49 nt withheld, positions 7461-7509]
CCTTTGACGTTGGAGTCCACGTTCTTT
[37 nt withheld, positions 7537-7573]
ACCCTATCTCGGTCTATTCTTTTGATTTATAAGGGATTTTGCCGATTTCGGCCTATTGGTTAAAAAATGA
GCTGATTTAACAAAAATTTAACGCGAATTTTAACAAAATATTAACGCTTACAATTTAGGTGGCACTTTTC
GGGGAAATGTGCGCGGAACCCCTATTTGTTTATTTTTCTAAATACATTCAAATATGTATCCGCTCATGAG
ACAATAACCCTGATAAATGCTTCAATAATATTGAAAAAGGAAGAGTATGAGTATTCAACATTTCCGTGTC
GCCCTTATTCCCTTTTTTGCGGCATTTTGCCTTCCTGTTTTTGCTCACCCAGAAACGCTGGTGAAAGTAA
AAGATGCTGAAGATCAGTTGGGTGCACGAGTGGGTTACATCGAACTGGATCTCAACAGCGGTAAGATCCT
TGAGAGTTTTCGCCCCGAAGAACGTTTTCCAATGATGAGCACTTTTAAAGTTCTGCTATGTGGCGCGGTA
TTATCCCGTATTGACGCCGGGCAAGAGCAACTCGGTCGCCGCATACACTATTCTCAGAATGACTTGGTTG
AGTACTCACCAGTCACAGAAAAGCATCTTACGGATGGCATGACAGTAAGAGAATTATGCAGTGCTGCCAT
AACCATGAGTGATAACACTGCGGCCAACTTACTTCTGACAACGATCGGAGGACCGAAGGAGCTAACCGCT
TTTTTGCACAACATGGGGGATCATGTAACTCGCCTTGATCGTTGGGAACCGGAGCTGAATGAAGCCATAC
CAAACGACGAGCGTGACACCACGATGCCTGTAGCAATGGCAACAACGTTGCGCAAACTATTAACTGGCGA
ACTACTTACTCTAGCTTCCCGGCAACAATTAATAGACTGGATGGAGGCGGATAAAGTTGCAGGACCACTT
CTGCGCTCGGCCCTTCCGGCTGGCTGGTTTATTGCTGATAAATCTGGAGCCGGTGAGCGTGGGTCTCGCG
GTATCATTGCAGCACTGGGGCCAGATGGTAAGCCCTCCCGTATCGTAGTTATCTACACGACGGGGAGTCA
GGCAACTATGGATGAACGAAATAGACAGATCGCTGAGATAGGTGCCTCACTGATTAAGCATTGGTAACTG
TCAGACCAAGTTTACTCATATATACTTTAGATTGATTTAAAACTTCATTTTTAATTTAAAAGGATCTAGG
TGAAGATCCTTTTTGATAATCTCATGACCAAAATCCCTTAACGTGAGTTTTCGTTCCACTGAGCGTCAGA
CCCCGTAGAAAAGATCAAAGGATCTTCTTGAGATCCTTTTTTTCTGCGCGTAATCTGCTGCTTGCAAACA
AAAAAACCACCGCTACCAGCGGTGGTTTGTTTGCCGGATCAAGAGCTACCAACTCTTTTTCCGAAGGTAA
CTGGCTTCAGCAGAGCGCAGATACCAAATACTGTTCTTCTAGTGTAGCCGTAGTTAGGCCACCACTTCAA
GAACTCTGTAGCACCGCCTACATACCTCGCTCTGCTAATCCTGTTACCAGTGGCTGCTGCCAGTGGCGAT
AAGTCGTGTCTTACCGGGTTGGACTCAAGACGATAGTTACCGGATAAGGCGCAGCGGTCGGGCTGAACGG
GGGGTTCGTGCACACAGCCCAGCTTGGAGCGAACGACCTACACCGAACTGAGATACCTACAGCGTGAGCT
ATGAGAAAGCGCCACGCTTCCCGAAGGGAGAAAGGCGGACAGGTATCCGGTAAGCGGCAGGGTCGGAACA
GGAGAGCGCACGAGGGAGCTTCCAGGGGGAAACGCCTGGTATCTTTATAGTCCTGTCGGGTTTCGCCACC
TCTGACTTGAGCGTCGATTTTTGTGATGCTCGTCAGGGGGGCGGAGCCTATGGAAAAACGCCAGCAACGC
GGCCTTTTTACGGTTCCTGGCCTTTTGCTGGCCTTTTGCTCACATGTTCTTTCCTGCGTTATCCCCTGAT
TCTGTGGATAACCGTATTACCGCCTTTGAGTGAGCTGATACCGCTCGCCGCAGCCGAACGACCGAGCGCA
GCGAGTCAGTGAGCGAGGAAGCGGAAGAGCGCCCAATACGCAAACCGCCTCTCCCCGCGCGTTGGCCGAT
TCATTAATGCAGCTGGCACGACAGGTTTCCCGACTGGAAAGCGGGCAGTGAGCGCAACGCAATTAATGTG
AGTTAGCTCACTCATTAGGCACCCCAGGCTTTACACTTTATGCTTCCGGCTCGTATGTTGTGTGGAATTG
TGAGCGGATAACAATTTCACACAGGAAACAGCTATGACCATGATTACGCCAAGCGCGCAATTAACCCTCA
CTAAAGGGAACAAAAGCTGGAGCTGCAAGC
