>Addgene plasmid #144222 | TFORF2723 | depositor partial sequence | sequence record 284781 | Insert
ACCGCCACCATGGAGAGCTTGGGGCTGCACACGGTGACCCTTAGTGATGGGACAACAGCCTACGTCCAGC
AAGCTGTCAAAGGAGAGAAGCTTCTTGAAGGGCAGGTGATCCAGCTCGAGGATGGGACCACCGCATACAT
TCACCAGGTGACGGTACAGAAAGAAGCTCTCTCCTTTGAGGATGGTCAGCCTGTGCAGCTGGAAGATGGC
AGCATGGCTTACATACACCGCACACCCAGAGAAGGCTATGACCCCAGCACCCTGGAAGCCGTCCAACTGG
AAGATGGCTCCACTGCCTACATTCACCACCCTGTGGCTGTGCCATCGGAGAGCACCATCCTGGCCGTACA
GACAGAGGTGGGCTTGGAGGACCTGGCAGCAGAGGATGATGAGGGCTTCAGTGCAGACGCAGTGGTGGCC
CTGGAGCAGTATGCCAGCAAGGTTCTTCATGACAGCCAGATTCCCCGTAATGGAAAAGGGCAGCAAGTTG
GAGACAGAGCATTCCGCTGTGGCTACAAGGGCTGTGGGCGTCTCTACACCACCGCTCATCACTTAAAGGT
GCATGAACGAGCTCATACAGGTGACCGTCCATACAGATGTGACTTCCCCAGCTGTGGAAAGGCCTTTGCC
ACAGGCTATGGACTGAAGAGCCACGTTCGTACCCACACTGGTGAGAAACCATACAAGTGCCCAGAGGAGC
TGTGCAGCAAGGCCTTCAAGACCTCAGGAGACCTGCAGAAGCATGTCCGTACCCACACTGGTGAACGCCC
GTTCCAGTGCCCTTTTGAGGGCTGTGGCCGCTCCTTCACCACATCTAACATCCGCAAGGTACATGTGCGC
ACCCACACAGGCGAGAGGCCCTACACCTGCCCGGAGCCCCACTGTGGCCGCGGCTTCACCAGCGCCACCA
ACTATAAGAATCACGTGCGCATCCACACAGGGGAGAAGCCATACGTTTGCACGGTGCCAGGCTGCGGGAA
ACGCTTCACCGAGTACTCGAGCTTGTATAAGCACCACGTGGTGCACACACACTGCAAGCCCTACACCTGC
AGCACCTGCGGCAAGACCTACCGGCAGACCTCCACCTTGGCCATGCACAAGCGCAGTGCCCACGGCGAGC
TGGAGGCCACGGAGGAGAGCGAGCAGGCCCTCTATGAGCAGCAGCAACTTGAGGCCGCCTCTGCAGCCGA
GGAGAGTCCGCCACCCAAACGACCCCGGATAGCTTACCTTTCGGAGGTGAAGGAAGAGAGAGATGACATC
CCAGCCCAGGTGGCGATGGTGACTGAAGAAGATGGGGCCCCCCAGGTGGCTCTGATCACTCAGGATGGTG
CCCAGCAGGTCACAATCATTACCTCTGGGGCTGTGGTGGCTGAGGACTCAAGTGTAGCATCTCTTCGTCA
TCAACAGGTGGCACTGTTGGCCACAGCCAACGGAACGCACATTGCAGTGCAGCTGGAGGAACAGCAGACC
TTAGAGGAGGCCATCAATGTGGCCACTGCGGCCATGCAGCAAGGGGCTGTGACCCTGGAGACAACAGTGT
CGGAGAGTGGCTGCTAGTAATGAACTAGTCCGTAACTTGAAAGTATTTCGATTTCTTGGCTTTATATATC
TTGTGGAAAGGACGACTTCACCACCTTTCCCGGATTCAA
