>Addgene plasmid #144222 | TFORF2723 | depositor partial sequence | sequence record 284782 | Barcode
CTTCACCACCTTTCCCGGATTCAA
